Addgene plasmid #23885: pDONR223-TEC
Depositing lab: William Hahn & David Root. Depositing organization: Dana-Farber Cancer Institute. Publication: COT drives resistance to RAF inhibition through MAP kinase pathway reactivation. Johannessen CM, Boehm JS, Kim SY, Thomas SR, Wardwell L, Johnson LA, Emery CM, Stransky N, Cogdill AP, Barretina J, Caponigro G, Hieronymus H, Murray RR, Salehi-Ashtiani K, Hill DE, Vidal M, Zhao JJ, Yang X, Alkan O, Kim S, Harris JL, Wilson CJ, Myer VE, Finan PM, Root DE, Roberts TM, Golub T, Flaherty KT, Dummer R, Weber BL, Sellers WR, Schlegel R, Wargo JA, Hahn WC, Garraway LA. Nature. 2010 Dec 16;468(7326):968-72. doi: 10.1038/nature09627 PubMed 21107320.
Backbone
  Vector backbone: pDONR223
  Backbone manufacturer: Invitrogen
  Backbone size w/o insert (bp): 5005
  Vector type: Gateway Donor vector
Growth in bacteria
  Bacterial resistance: Spectinomycin, 50 μg/mL
  Growth temperature: 37°C
  Growth strain: DH5alpha
  Copy number: High Copy
Gene/Insert
  Gene/Insert name: TEC (alt name: tec protein tyrosine kinase)
  Species: H. sapiens (human)
  Insert size (bp): 1897
  Entrez Gene: TEC (a.k.a. PSCTK4)
  Cloning method: Gateway Cloning
  Sequencing primers: 5′ M13pUC-fwd; 3′ M13rev
Terms and licenses: Academic/Nonprofit Terms; Industry Terms: Not Available to Industry
Depositor comments: The ORF has no Stop codon. This design enables easy recombination into a destination vector to add an epitope tag of choice and Stop codon to the ORF. Do NOT use this plasmid directly for transfections. A set of 4 custom lentiviral vectors is available ( pLX301 (http://www.addgene.org/25895/) , pLX302 (http://www.addgene.org/25896/) , pLX303 (http://www.addgene.org/25897/) , pLX304 (http://www.addgene.org/25890/) ) to be used to express these ORFs in mammalian cells. These plasmids are not included in the kit and must be ordered separately.
How to cite: pDONR223-TEC was a gift from William Hahn & David Root (Addgene plasmid # 23885 ; http://n2t.net/addgene:23885 ; RRID:Addgene_23885)
