[The description below was written by a language model from this plasmid's Addgene catalogue record.]
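Description:
pDONR223-TEC is a Gateway entry-type clone built in the Invitrogen pDONR223 donor backbone (about 5 kb without insert). It carries the open reading frame of human TEC, the tec protein tyrosine kinase (also known as PSCTK4), as an insert of roughly 1.9 kb. It is a high-copy bacterial plasmid selected with spectinomycin. The record gives no feature table, so the origin of replication and the exact recombination sites are not listed. As a product of Gateway cloning into a donor vector, the ORF would be expected to sit between attL-type sites that allow LR recombination into destination vectors. M13 forward and reverse primer sites flank the insert for sequence verification.

The plasmid has no stated promoter for expression in eukaryotic cells, and the depositor notes that it is not meant to be transfected directly; it serves as a shuttle and storage clone. The TEC ORF was deliberately cloned without a stop codon, so that transfer into a destination vector places the coding sequence in frame with a C-terminal epitope tag and a stop codon supplied by that vector. The depositors point to a companion set of lentiviral destination vectors, the pLX301 to pLX304 series, for expressing such ORFs in mammalian cells. The clone is described as part of a kit of ORFs and is associated with a study of kinases that confer resistance to RAF inhibition through reactivation of the MAP kinase pathway, so it is suited to gain-of-function expression experiments and screens once moved into an expression vector.
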