>Addgene plasmid #23885 | pDONR223-TEC | depositor partial sequence | sequence record 11024 | Author sequence
ATGAATTTTAACACTATTTTGGAGGAGATTCTTATTAAAAGGTCACAGCAGAAAAAGAAGACATCGCCCT
TAAACTACAAAGAGAGACTTTTTGTACTTACAAAGTCCATGCTAACCTACTATGAGGGTCGAGCAGAGAA
GAAATACAGAAAGGGGTTTATTGATGTTTCAAAAATCAAGTGTGTGGAAATAGTGAAGAATGATGATGGT
GTCATTCCCTGTCAAAATAAGTATCCATTTCAGGTTGTTCATGATGCTAACACACTTTACATTTTTGCAC
CTAGTCCACAAAGCAGGGACCTGTGGGTGAAGAAGTTAAAAGAAGAAATAAAGAACAACAATAATATTAT
GATTAAATATCATCCTAAATTCTGGACAGATGGAAGTTATCAGTGTTGTAGACAAACTGAAAAATTAGCA
CCCGGATGTGAAAAATACAATCTTTTTGAGAGCAGTATAAGAAAAGCACTACCTCCAGCACCAGAAACAA
AGAAGCGAAGGCCTCCCCCACCAATTCCACTAGAAGAAGAAGATAATAGTGAAGAAATCGTTGTAGCCAT
GTATGATTTCCAAGCAGCAGAAGGACATGATCTCAGATTAGAGAGAGGCCAAGAGTATCTCATTTTAGAA
AAGAATGATGTTCATTGGTGGAGAGCAAGAGATAAATATGGGAATGAAGGATATATCCCAAGTAATTACG
TAACGGGAAAGAAATCAAACAACTTAGATCAATATGAATGGTATTGCAGAAATATGAATAGAAGCAAGGC
AGAGCAACTCCTCCGCAGTGAAGATAAAGAAGGTGGTTTTATGGTAAGGGATTCCAGTCAACCAGGCTTG
TACACAGTCTCCCTTTATACCAAGTTTGGAGGAGAAGGTTCATCGGGTTTTAGGCATTATCATATAAAGG
AAACAACAACATCTCCAAAGAAGTATTACCTAGCTGAAAAACATGCTTTTGGCTCCATTCCTGAGATTAT
TGAATATCATAAGCACAATGCAGCAGGACTTGTCACCAGGCTTCGGTACCCAGTTAGTGTGAAAGGGAAG
AATGCACCCACCACTGCAGGATTCAGCTATGAGAAATGGGAGATTAACCCTTCAGAACTGACCTTTATGA
GGGAATTGGGAAGTGGACTGTTTGGAGTGGTGAGGCTTGGCAAATGGCGAGCCCAGTACAAAGTCGCAAT
CAAAGCTATTCGGGAAGGTGCAATGTGCGAGGAGGACTTTATAGAAGAAGCTAAAGTGATGATGAAACTG
ACACACCCGAAGTTAGTGCAGCTTTATGGTGTGTGCACCCAGCAGAAACCAATATACATTGTTACTGAGT
TCATGGAAAGGGGCTGCCTTCTGAATTTCCTCCGACAGAGACAAGGTCATTTCAGTAGAGACGTACTGCT
GAGCATGTGTCAGGATGTGTGTGAAGGGATGGAGTATCTGGAGAGAAACAGCTTCATCCACAGAGATCTG
GCTGCCAGAAATTGTCTAGTAAGTGAGGCGGGAGTTGTAAAAGTATCTGATTTTGGAATGGCCAGGTATG
TTCTGGATGATCAGTACACAAGTTCTTCTGGTGCTAAGTTTCCTGTGAAGTGGTGTCCACCTGAAGTGTT
TAATTACAGCCGCTTCAGCAGCAAATCAGATGTCTGGTCATTTGGTGTTTTAATGTGGGAAGTATTCACG
GAAGGCAGAATGCCTTTTGAAAAATACACCAATTATGAAGTGGTAACCATGGTTACTCGAGGCCACCGAC
TCTACCAGCCGAAGTTGGCGTCCAACTATGTGTATGAGGTGATGCTGAGATGTTGGCAGGAGAAACCAGA
GGGAAGGCCTTCTTTCGAAGATCTGCTGCGCACAATAGATGAACTAGTTGAATGTGAAGAAACTTTTGGA
AGA
