>Addgene plasmid #23885 | pDONR223-TEC | addgene partial sequence | sequence record 29718 | 23885 with M13pUC-fwd
ATAATGATTTTATTTTGACTGATAGTGACCTGTTCGTTGCAACAAATTGATGAGCAATGCTTTTTTATAA
TGCCAACTTTGTACAAAAAAGTTGGCACCATGAATTTTAACACTATTTTGGAGGAGATTCTTATTAAAAG
GTCACAGCAGAAAAAGAAGACATCGCCCTTAAACTACAAAGAGAGACTTTTTGTACTTACAAAGTCCATG
CTAACCTACTATGAGGGTCGAGCAGAGAAGAAATACAGAAAGGGGTTTATTGATGTTTCAAAAATCAAGT
GTGTGGAAATAGTGAAGAATGATGATGGTGTCATTCCCTGTCAAAATAAGTATCCATTTCAGGTTGTTCA
TGATGCTAACACACTTTACATTTTTGCACCTAGTCCACAAAGCAGGGACCTGTGGGTGAAGAAGTTAAAA
GAAGAAATAAAGAACAACAATAATATTATGATTAAATATCATCCTAAATTCTGGACAGATGGAAGTTATC
AGTGTTGTAGACAAACTGAAAAATTAGCACCCGGATGTGAAAAATACAATCTTTTT
